Addgene plasmid #51255: pEF5/FRT/DEST-3xHA/mGli2 Pc-gA
Purpose: Encodes N-3xHA-TEV-mouseGli2-C; amino acids 216,220,224,230,248 mutated to Ala
Depositing lab: Rajat Rohatgi. Publication: Gli Protein Activity Is Controlled by Multisite Phosphorylation in Vertebrate Hedgehog Signaling. Niewiadomski P, Kong JH, Ahrends R, Ma Y, Humke EW, Khan S, Teruel MN, Novitch BG, Rohatgi R. Cell Rep. 2013 Dec 24. pii: S2211-1247(13)00733-X. doi: 10.1016/j.celrep.2013.12.003. PubMed 24373970.
Backbone
  Vector backbone: pEF5-FRT-DEST
  Backbone manufacturer: Invitrogen
  Vector type: Mammalian Expression ; Flpin system
  Selectable markers: Hygromycin
Growth in bacteria
  Bacterial resistance: Ampicillin, 100 μg/mL
  Growth temperature: 37°C
  Growth strain: DH5alpha
  Copy number: High Copy
Gene/Insert
  Gene/Insert name: Gli2
  Species: M. musculus (mouse)
  Mutation: amino acids 216,220,224,230,248 mutated to Ala
  Entrez Gene: Gli2
  Tag / fusion protein: 3xHA-TEV (N terminal on insert)
Terms and licenses: Academic/Nonprofit Terms; Industry Terms: Not Available to Industry
How to cite: pEF5/FRT/DEST-3xHA/mGli2 Pc-gA was a gift from Rajat Rohatgi (Addgene plasmid # 51255)
