[The description below was written by a language model from this plasmid's Addgene catalogue record.]
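Description:
pEF5/FRT/DEST-3xHA/mGli2 Pc-gA is a mammalian expression plasmid built on the Invitrogen pEF5-FRT-DEST backbone, a Gateway destination vector designed for the Flp-In system. It is propagated in E. coli as a high-copy plasmid under ampicillin selection. In mammalian cells the selectable marker is hygromycin. In Flp-In vectors the FRT site allows Flp recombinase to integrate the plasmid at a single pre-installed FRT locus in a host cell line, and this integration event is what enables hygromycin resistance to be expressed. The result is isogenic stable lines carrying one copy of the transgene at a defined genomic position. The record does not explicitly list the promoter, although the backbone name indicates the EF-1α promoter typical of this vector series. No feature table is provided, so other regulatory elements cannot be confirmed.

The insert is mouse Gli2, a transcription factor of the Hedgehog signalling pathway, fused at its N terminus to a triple HA epitope tag followed by a TEV protease cleavage site. The tag permits immunodetection or affinity purification, and the TEV site allows the tag to be removed. This version carries alanine substitutions at amino acids 216, 220, 224, 230 and 248, the set the construct name labels "Pc-g". Replacing these residues with alanine would be expected to prevent their phosphorylation, which fits the associated study on how multisite phosphorylation controls Gli protein activity in vertebrate Hedgehog signalling. The construct is suited to comparing this non-phosphorylatable Gli2 mutant with wild-type or other mutant versions at matched expression levels in stable Flp-In cell lines.
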