>Addgene plasmid #51255 | pEF5/FRT/DEST-3xHA/mGli2 Pc-gA | addgene partial sequence | sequence record 79309 | T7 5'-TAATACGACTCACTATAGGG-3'
GAGCTCGGATCCACTAGTCCAGTGTGGTGGAATTCTGCAGATATCAACAAGTTTGTACAAAAAAGCAGGC
TGGCGCCGGAACCAATTCAGTCGACATGTACCCATACGATGTTCCAGATTACGCTTATCCTTATGACGTA
CCTGACTATGCATACCCTTATGATGTACCAGACTACGCTGGCGCGGTACCAAGCGGAGGAAGCGAGAATC
TTTATTTTCAGGGCACTGGAGGAACGAGTCGACAAATGGAGACTTCTGCCCCAGCCCCTGCACTGGAGAA
GAAAGAAGCCAAGAGTGGTCTCTTGGAGGACAGCAGCTTCCCCGACCCAGGGAAAAAGGCCTGTCCTCTG
GCGGTGGCCGCAGCTGTAGCCGCCCACGGAGTTCCTCAGCAGCTCCTGCCGGCTTTCCACGCGCCTTTGC
CGATTGACATGAGACACCAGGAGGGAAGGTACCATTATGACCCTCACTCTGTCCACAGTGTACACGGGCC
TCCCACCCTAAGTGGCAGCCCTGTCATCTCAGATATCTCCTTGATACGACTTTCTCCACACCCTGCTGGC
CCTGGAGAGTCACCCTTCAGCGCCCACCACCCCTACGTGAACCCCCATATGGAGCACTACCTCCGGTCTG
TGCACAGCAGCCCCACACTCTCAATGATCTCTGCCGCCAGGGGCCTCAGCCCTGCTGATGTGGCCCACGA
ACATCTGAAAGAGAGGGGACTCTTTAGCCTCGCAGCCCCAGGCACCAACCCTTCAGACTATTACCACCAG
ATGACCCTCATGGCAAGCCACCCCACCCCTTATGGGGACCTTCTAATGCAGAGCGGGGGTGCTGCTAGCG
CACCCCATCTCCATGA
