>Addgene plasmid #51255 | pEF5/FRT/DEST-3xHA/mGli2 Pc-gA | addgene partial sequence | sequence record 80054 | mGli2-F1 5'-ACTTTCTCCACACCCTGCTG-3'
ACCCCCATATGGAGCACTACCTCCGGTCTGTGCACAGCAGCCCCACACTCTCAATGATCTCTGCCGCCAG
GGGCCTCAGCCCTGCTGATGTGGCCCACGAACATCTGAAAGAGAGGGGACTCTTTAGCCTCGCAGCCCCA
GGCACCAACCCTTCAGACTATTACCACCAGATGACCCTCATGGCAAGCCACCCCACCCCTTATGGGGACC
TTCTAATGCAGAGCGGGGGTGCTGCTAGCGCACCCCATCTCCATGACTACCTCAACCCTGTGGATGCATC
ACGATTCTCTGCTCCACGTGTGGCCCCACGACTGGCCCGCAAGCGGGCTCTGGCCATCTCCCCGCTCTCA
GATGCCAGCCTCGACCTACAACGCATGATTCGGACCGCTCCCAACTCGCTGGTAGCTTACATCAACAACT
CCAGGAGCAGCTCAGCAGCCAGTGGCTCTTATGGACATCTGTCTGCTGGTGCCCTCAGCCCAGCCTTCAC
TTTTCCCCACCCCATCAATCCTGTGGCCTACCAGCAGATCCTGAGCCAGCAGCGGGGCCTGGGCTCAGCC
TTTGGACACACACCACCCCTGATCCAGCCTTCACCCACCTTCTTGGCCCAGCAGCCCATGACTCTCACCT
CCATCAGCACCATGCCTACCCAACTCAGCAGCAGTAGCAGCAACTGTCTAAATGATGCCAACCAGAACAA
GCAGAACAGCGAGTCAGCTGTGAGCAGCACCGTGAACCCCATCACCATTCATAAGCGGAGCAAGGT
